Addgene plasmid #34187: KHBD00025
Depositing lab: Bart Deplancke. Depositing organization: Swiss Federal Institute of Technology (EPFL). Publication: Automated protein-DNA interaction screening of Drosophila regulatory elements. Korneel Hens, Jean-Daniel Feuz, Alina Isakova, Antonina Lagovitina, Andreas Massouras, Julien Bryois, Patrick Callaerts, Susan E. Celniker, Bart Deplancke. Nat Methods. 2011 Oct 30;8(12):1065-70. 10.1038/nmeth.1763 PubMed 22037703.
Backbone
  Vector backbone: pDONR221
  Backbone manufacturer: Invitrogen
  Backbone size w/o insert (bp): 2536
  Vector type: Gateway Donor Vector
Growth in bacteria
  Bacterial resistance: Kanamycin, 50 μg/mL
  Growth temperature: 37°C
  Growth strain: DH5alpha
  Copy number: High Copy
Gene/Insert
  Gene/Insert name: CG3796 (alt names: FBgn0000022; ac; achaete)
  Species: D. melanogaster (fly)
  Insert size (bp): 603
  Entrez Gene: ac (a.k.a. Dmel_CG3796, 990 E5 F1, AC, AS-C, AS-C T5, AS-C T5ac, ASC, Ac, CG3796, Dmel\CG3796, EG:125H10.3, Hw, T5, ascT5, sc/T5)
  Cloning method: Gateway Cloning
  Sequencing primers: 5′ M13F; 3′ M13R
Terms and licenses: Academic/Nonprofit Terms; Industry Terms: Not Available to Industry
Depositor comments: Please note that the ORFs in this collection were cloned open-ended (without a stop codon).
How to cite: KHBD00025 was a gift from Bart Deplancke (Addgene plasmid # 34187 ; http://n2t.net/addgene:34187 ; RRID:Addgene_34187)
