[The description below was written by a language model from this plasmid's Addgene catalogue record.]
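Description:
KHBD00025 is a Gateway entry-type clone built in the pDONR221 donor vector backbone (Invitrogen), carrying the open reading frame of the Drosophila melanogaster gene achaete (ac, CG3796), a member of the achaete-scute complex. The insert is about 603 bp and was introduced by Gateway recombination cloning into a backbone recorded as 2536 bp without insert. The plasmid is maintained in E. coli as a high-copy construct under kanamycin selection. No feature table is supplied, so the exact positions of the recombination sites and other backbone elements are not documented here. In a pDONR221-derived clone, the ORF would normally be flanked by attL sites created by the BP reaction, and the M13 forward and reverse primer sites listed for sequencing lie outside the insert.

The backbone is a donor/entry vector rather than an expression vector, and the record lists no promoter, tag or reporter acting on the insert, so the plasmid serves as a shuttle source of the coding sequence. The depositor notes that ORFs in this collection were cloned open-ended, without a stop codon. This allows LR recombination into destination vectors that add C-terminal fusions as well as those supplying N-terminal ones. The clone belongs to a collection associated with work on automated protein-DNA interaction screening of Drosophila regulatory elements. That context fits its use as a transferable transcription factor ORF for building fusion constructs for such interaction assays, although the record does not name the specific destination vectors.
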