>Addgene plasmid #34187 | KHBD00025 | depositor partial sequence | sequence record 40754 | KHBD00025 sequence 603 bps
ATGGCTTTGGGCAGCGAAAATCACTCTGTTTTCAACGACGACGAGGAGTCATCTTCGGCCTTTAATGGAC
CCTCTGTTATCCGGAGAAATGCCCGGGAACGCAACCGCGTAAAGCAGGTCAACAATGGCTTCAGCCAACT
ACGACAACATATCCCTGCGGCCGTAATAGCCGATTTAAGCAATGGTCGCCGGGGAATTGGTCCCGGCGCC
AATAAAAAACTGAGCAAAGTTAGCACACTGAAAATGGCAGTAGAGTACATACGGCGCTTGCAGAAAGTTC
TTCATGAAAACGACCAGCAGAAACAGAAACAGTTGCATTTGCAGCAGCAACATTTGCACTTTCAGCAGCA
GCAACAGCATCAACACTTATACGCCTGGCACCAAGAGTTGCAGTTGCAATCTCCAACTGGCAGCACAAGT
TCCTGCAACAGCATTAGCTCTTATTGCAAGCCAGCAACATCGACGATTCCGGGAGCAACACCTCCTAACA
ATTTTCATACCAAGTTGGAAGCCAGTTTTGAAGACTACCGTAACAATTCCTGCAGTTCTGGTACTGAAGA
TGAGGACATCCTCGACTATATATCACTCTGGCAGGACGACCTG
