>Addgene plasmid #34187 | KHBD00025 | addgene partial sequence | sequence record 41659 | M13-Rev 5'-CAGGAAACAGCTATGACC-3'
CAGCTGGAGGCAATAATGATTTTATTTTGACTGATAGTGACCTGTTCGTTGCAACAAATTGATAAGCAAT
GCTTTCTTATAATGCCAACTTTGTACAAGAAAGTTGGCAACAGGTCGTCCTGCCAGAGTGATATATAGTC
GAGGATGTCCTCATCTTCAGTACCAGAACTGCAGGAATTGTTACGGTAGTCTTCAAAACTGGCTTCCAAC
TTGGTATGAAAATTGTTAGGAGGTGTTGCTCCCGGAATCGTCGATGTTGCTGGCTTGCAATAAGAGCTAA
TGCTGTTGCAGGAACTTGTGCTGCCAGTTGGAGATTGCAACTGCAACTCTTGGTGCCAGGCGTATAAGTG
TTGATGCTGTTGCTGCTGCTGAAAGTGCAAATGTTGCTGCTGCAAATGCAACTGTTTCTGTTTCTGCTGG
TCGTTTTCATGAAGAACTTTCTGCAAGCGCCGTATGTACTCTACTGCCATTTTCAGTGTGCTAACTTTGC
TCAGTTTTTTATTGGCGCCGGGACCAATTCCCCGGCGACCATTGCTTAAATCGGCTATTACGGCCGCAGG
GATATGTTGTCGTAGTTGGCTGAAGCCATTGTTGACCTGCTTTACGCGGTTGCGTTCCCGGGCATTTCTC
CGGATAACAGAGGGTCCATTAAAGGCCGAAGATGACTCCTCGTCGTCGTTGAAAACAGAGTGATTTTCGC
TGCCCAAAGCCATGGTGCCAACTTTTTTGTACAAAGTTGGC
